>Addgene plasmid #68607 | pMpGWB216 | depositor full sequence | sequence record 130097 | pMpGWB216 sequence 12189 bps
TTTCACGCCCTTTTAAATATCCGATTATTCTAATAAACGCTCTTTTCTCTTAGGTTTACCCGCCAATATA
TCCTGTCAAACACTGATAGTTTAAACTGAAGGCGGGAAACGACAATCTGATCCAAGCTCAAGCTGTTCTA
GCATTCGCCATTCAGGCTGCGCAACTGTTGGGAAGGGCGATCGGTGCGGGCCTCTTCGCTATTACGCCAG
CTGGCGAAAGGGGGATGTGCTGCAAGGCGATTAAGTTGGGTAACGCCAGGGTTTTCCCAGTCACGACGTT
GTAAAACGACGGCCAGTGCCAAGCTTGGGTCTAGAGTTATCAACAAGTTTGTACAAAAAAGCTGAACGAG
AAACGTAAAATGATATAAATATCAATATATTAAATTAGATTTTGCATAAAAAACAGACTACATAATACTG
TAAAACACAACATATCCAGTCACTATGGCGGCCCCTCGAGGGGCCGCATTAGGCACCCCAGGCTTTACAC
TTTATGCTTCCGGCTCGTATAATGTGTGGATTTTGAGTTAGGATCCGTCGAGATTTTCAGGAGCTAAGGA
AGCTAAAATGGAGAAAAAAATCACTGGATATACCACCGTTGATATATCCCAATGGCATCGTAAAGAACAT
TTTGAGGCATTTCAGTCAGTTGCTCAATGTACCTATAACCAGACCGTTCAGCTGGATATTACGGCCTTTT
TAAAGACCGTAAAGAAAAATAAGCACAAGTTTTATCCGGCCTTTATTCACATTCTTGCCCGCCTGATGAA
TGCTCATCCGGAATTCCGTATGGCAATGAAAGACGGTGAGCTGGTGATATGGGATAGTGTTCACCCTTGT
TACACCGTTTTCCATGAGCAAACTGAAACGTTTTCATCGCTCTGGAGTGAATACCACGACGATTTCCGGC
AGTTTCTACACATATATTCGCAAGATGTGGCGTGTTACGGTGAAAACCTGGCCTATTTCCCTAAAGGGTT
TATTGAGAATATGTTTTTCGTCTCAGCCAATCCCTGGGTGAGTTTCACCAGTTTTGATTTAAACGTGGCC
AATATGGACAACTTCTTCGCCCCCGTTTTCACCATGGGCAAATATTATACGCAAGGCGACAAGGTGCTGA
TGCCGCTGGCGATTCAGGTTCATCATGCCGTCTGTGATGGCTTCCATGTCGGCAGAATGCTTAATGAATT
ACAACAGTACTGCGATGAGTGGCAGGGCGGGGCGTAAACGCGTGGATCCGGCTTACTAAAAGCCAGATAA
CAGTATGCGTATTTGCGCGCTGATTTTTGCGGTATAAGAATATATACTGATATGTATACCCGAAGTATGT
CAAAAAGAGGTGTGCTATGAAGCAGCGTATTACAGTGACAGTTGACAGCGACAGCTATCAGTTGCTCAAG
GCATATATGATGTCAATATCTCCGGTCTGGTAAGCACAACCATGCAGAATGAAGCCCGTCGTCTGCGTGC
CGAACGCTGGAAAGCGGAAAATCAGGAAGGGATGGCTGAGGTCGCCCGGTTTATTGAAATGAACGGCTCT
TTTGCTGACGAGAACAGGGACTGGTGAAATGCAGTTTAAGGTTTACACCTATAAAAGAGAGAGCCGTTAT
CGTCTGTTTGTGGATGTACAGAGTGATATTATTGACACGCCCGGGCGACGGATGGTGATCCCCCTGGCCA
GTGCACGTCTGCTGTCAGATAAAGTCTCCCGTGAACTTTACCCGGTGGTGCATATCGGGGATGAAAGCTG
GCGCATGATGACCACCGATATGGCCAGTGTGCCGGTCTCCGTTATCGGGGAAGAAGTGGCTGATCTCAGC
CACCGCGAAAATGACATCAAAAACGCCATTAACCTGATGTTCTGGGGAATATAAATGTCAGGCTCCCTTA
TACACAGCCAGTCTGCAGGTCGACCATAGTGACTGGATATGTTGTGTTTTACAGTATTATGTAGATCTGT
TTTTTATGCAAAATCTAATTTAATATATTGATATTTATATCATTTTACGTTTCTCGTTCAGCTTTCTTGT
ACAAAGTGGTTGATAACAGCATGGTGAGCAAGGGCGAGGAGGTCATCAAAGAGTTCATGCGCTTCAAGGG
GCGCATGGAGGGCTCCATGAACGGCCACGAGTTCGAGATCGAGGGCGAGGGCGAGGGCCGCCCCTACGAG
GGCACCCAGACCGCCAAGCTGAAGGTGACCAAGGGCGGCCCCCTGCCCTTCGCCTGGGACATCCTGTCCC
CCCAGTTCATGTACGGCTCCAAGGCGTACGTGAAGCACCCCGCCGACATCCCCGATTACAAGAAGCTGTC
CTTCCCCGAGGGCTTCAAGTGGGAGCGCGTGATGAACTTCGAGGACGGCGGTCTGGTGACCGTGACCCAG
GACTCCTCCCTGCAGGACGGCACGCTGATCTACAAGGTGAAGATGCGCGGCACCAACTTCCCCCCCGACG
GCCCCGTAATGCAGAAGAAGACCATGGGCTGGGAGGCCTCCACCGAGCGCCTGTACCCCCGCGACGGCGT
GCTGAAGGGCGAGATCCACCAGGCCCTGAAGCTGAAGGACGGCGGCCACTACCTGGTGGAGTTCAAGACC
ATCTACATGGCCAAGAAGCCCGTGCAACTGCCCGGCTACTACTACGTGGACACCAAGCTGGACATCACCT
CCCACAACGAGGACTACACCATCGTGGAACAGTACGAGCGCTCCGAGGGCCGCCACCACCTGTTCCTGGG
GCATGGCACCGGCAGCACCGGCAGCGGCAGCTCCGGCACCGCCTCCTCCGAGGACAACAACATGGCCGTC
ATCAAAGAGTTCATGCGCTTCAAGGTGCGCATGGAGGGCTCCATGAACGGCCACGAGTTCGAGATCGAGG
GCGAGGGCGAGGGCCGCCCCTACGAGGGCACCCAGACCGCCAAGCTGAAGGTGACCAAGGGCGGCCCCCT
GCCCTTCGCCTGGGACATCCTGTCCCCCCAGTTCATGTACGGCTCCAAGGCGTACGTGAAGCACCCCGCC
GACATCCCCGATTACAAGAAGCTGTCCTTCCCCGAGGGCTTCAAGTGGGAGCGCGTGATGAACTTCGAGG
ACGGCGGTCTGGTGACCGTGACCCAGGACTCCTCCCTGCAGGACGGCACGCTGATCTACAAGGTGAAGAT
GCGCGGCACCAACTTCCCCCCCGACGGCCCCGTAATGCAGAAGAAGACCATGGGCTGGGAGGCCTCCACC
GAGCGCCTGTACCCCCGCGACGGCGTGCTGAAGGGCGAGATCCACCAGGCCCTGAAGCTGAAGGACGGCG
GCCGCTACCTGGTGGAGTTCAAGACCATCTACATGGCCAAGAAGCCCGTGCAACTGCCCGGCTACTACTA
CGTGGACACCAAGCTGGACATCACCTCCCACAACGAGGACTACACCATCGTGGAACAGTACGAGCGCTCC
GAGGGCCGCCACCACCTGTTCCTGTACGGCATGGACGAGCTGTACAAGTTGCAGCCTAAGAAGAAGAGAA
AGGTTGGAGGATAGAGCTCGAATTTCCCCGATCGTTCAAACATTTGGCAATAAAGTTTCTTAAGATTGAA
TCCTGTTGCCGGTCTTGCGATGATTATCATATAATTTCTGTTGAATTACGTTAAGCATGTAATAATTAAC
ATGTAATGCATGACGTTATTTATGAGATGGGTTTTTATGATTAGAGTCCCGCAATTATACATTTAATACG
CGATAGAAAACAAAATATAGCGCGCAAACTAGGATAAATTATCGCGCGCGGTGTCATCTATGTTACTAGA
TCGGGAATTGGTTCCGGAACCAATTCGTAATCATGGTCATAGCTGTTTCCTGTGTGAAATTGTTATCCGC
TCACAATTCCACACAACATACGAGCCGGAAGCATAAAGTGTAAAGCCTGGGGTGCCTAATGAGTGAGCTA
ACTCACATTAGGCTGAATTAGGCGCGCCTATTTCTGAATTCAACACATTGCGGACGTTTTTAATGTACTG
AATTAACGCCGAATTAATTCGGGGGATCTGGATTTTAGTACTGGATTTTGGTTTTAGGAATTAGATTTTA
TTGATAGAAGTATTTTACAAATACAAATACATACTAAGGGTTTCTTATATGCTCAACACATGAGCGAAAC
CCTATAGGAACCCTAATTCCCTTATCTGGGAACTACTCACACATTATTATGGAGAAACTCGAGCTTGTCG
ATCGACTCTAGGCCGGGAAGCCGATCTCGGCTTGAACGAATTGTTAGGTGGCGGTACTTGGGTCGATATC
AAAGTGCATCACTTCTTCCCGTATGCCCAACTTTGTATAGAGAGCCACTGCGGGATCGTCACCGTAATCT
GCTTGCACGTAGATCACATAAGCACCAAGCGCGTTGGCCTCATGCTTGAGGAGATTGATGAGCGCGGTGG
CAATGCCCTGCCTCCGGTGCTCGCCGGAGACTGCGAGATCATAGATATAGATCTCACTACGCGGCTGCTC
AAACTTGGGCAGAACGTAAGCCGCGAGAGCGCCAACAACCGCTTCTTGGTCGAAGGCAGCAAGCGCGATG
AATGTCTTACTACGGAGCAAGTTCCCGAGGTAATCGGAGTCCGGCTGATGTTGGGAGTAGGTGGCTACGT
CTCCGAACTCACGACCGAAAAGATCAAGAGCAGCCCGCATGGATTTGACTTGGTCAGGGCCGAGCCTACA
TGTGCGAATGATGCCCATACTTGAGCCACCTAACTTTGTTTTAGGGCGACTGCCCTGCTGCGTAACATCG
TTGCTGCTGCGTACCATGGTCGATCGACAGATCTGCGAAAGCTCGAGAGAGATAGATTTGTAGAGAGAGA
CTGGTGATTTCAGCGTGTCCTCTCCAAATGAAATGAACTTCCTTATATAGAGGAAGGGTCTTGCGAAGGA
TAGTGGGATTGTGCGTCATCCCTTACGTCAGTGGAGATATCACATCAATCCACTTGCTTTGAAGACGTGG
TTGGAACGTCTTCTTTTTCCACGATGCTCCTCGTGGGTGGGGGTCCATCTTTGGGACCACTGTCGGCAGA
GGCATCTTGAACGATAGCCTTTCCTTTATCGCAATGATGGCATTTGTAGGTGCCACCTTCCTTTTCTACT
GTCCTTTTGATGAAGTGACAGATAGCTGGGCAATGGAATCCGAGGAGGTTTCCCGATATTACCCTTTGTT
GAAAAGTCTCAATAGCCCTTTGGTCTTCTGAGACTGTATCTTTGATATTCTTGGAGTAGACGAGAGTGTC
GTGCTCCACCATGTTCACATCAATCCACTTGCTTTGAAGACGTGGTTGGAACGTCTTCTTTTTCCACGAT
GCTCCTCGTGGGTGGGGGTCCATCTTTGGGACCACTGTCGGCAGAGGCATCTTGAACGATAGCCTTTCCT
TTATCGCAATGATGGCATTTGTAGGTGCCACCTTCCTTTTCTACTGTCCTTTTGATGAAGTGACAGATAG
CTGGGCAATGGAATCCGAGGAGGTTTCCCGATATTACCCTTTGTTGAAAAGTCTCAATAGCCCTTTGGTC
TTCTGAGACTGTATCTTTGATATTCTTGGAGTAGACGAGAGTGTCGTGCTCCACCATGTTGGCAAGCTGC
TCTAGCCAATACGCAAACCGAATTCAGAAATAAATTCAGCCTAATTCGGCGTTAATTCAGTACATTAAAA
ACGTCCGCAATGTGTTATTAAGTTGTCTAAGCGTCAATTTGTTTACACCACAATATATCCTGCCACCAGC
CAGCCAACAGCTCCCCGACCGGCAGCTCGGCACAAAATCACCACTCGATACAGGCAGCCCATCAGTCCGG
GACGGCGTCAGCGGGAGAGCCGTTGTAAGGCGGCAGACTTTGCTCATGTTACCGATGCTATTCGGAAGAA
CGGCAACTAAGCTGCCGGGTTTGAAACACGGATGATCTCGCGGAGGGTAGCATGTTGATTGTAACGATGA
CAGAGCGTTGCTGCCTGTGATCAATTCGGGCACGAACCCAGTGGACATAAGCCTGTTCGGTTCGTAAGCT
GTAATGCAAGTAGCGTATGCGCTCACGCAACTGGTCCAGAACCTTGACCGAACGCAGCGGTGGTAACGGC
GCAGTGGCGGTTTTCATGGCTTGTTATGACTGTTTTTTTGGGGTACAGTCTATGCCTCGGGCATCCAAGC
AGCAAGCGCGTTACGCCGTGGGTCGATGTTTGATGTTATGGAGCAGCAACGATGTTACGCAGCAGGGCAG
TCGCCCTAAAACAAAGTTAAACATCATGGGGGAAGCGGTGATCGCCGAAGTATCGACTCAACTATCAGAG
GTAGTTGGCGTCATCGAGCGCCATCTCGAACCGACGTTGCTGGCCGTACATTTGTACGGCTCCGCAGTGG
ATGGCGGCCTGAAGCCACACAGTGATATTGATTTGCTGGTTACGGTGACCGTAAGGCTTGATGAAACAAC
GCGGCGAGCTTTGATCAACGACCTTTTGGAAACTTCGGCTTCCCCTGGAGAGAGCGAGATTCTCCGCGCT
GTAGAAGTCACCATTGTTGTGCACGACGACATCATTCCGTGGCGTTATCCAGCTAAGCGCGAACTGCAAT
TTGGAGAATGGCAGCGCAATGACATTCTTGCAGGTATCTTCGAGCCAGCCACGATCGACATTGATCTGGC
TATCTTGCTGACAAAAGCAAGAGAACATAGCGTTGCCTTGGTAGGTCCAGCGGCGGAGGAACTCTTTGAT
CCGGTTCCTGAACAGGATCTATTTGAGGCGCTAAATGAAACCTTAACGCTATGGAACTCGCCGCCCGACT
GGGCTGGCGATGAGCGAAATGTAGTGCTTACGTTGTCCCGCATTTGGTACAGCGCAGTAACCGGCAAAAT
CGCGCCGAAGGATGTCGCTGCCGACTGGGCAATGGAGCGCCTGCCGGCCCAGTATCAGCCCGTCATACTT
GAAGCTAGACAGGCTTATCTTGGACAAGAAGAAGATCGCTTGGCCTCGCGCGCAGATCAGTTGGAAGAAT
TTGTCCACTACGTGAAAGGCGAGATCACCAAGGTAGTCGGCAAATAATGTCTAGCTAGAAATTCGTTCAA
GCCGACGCCGCTTCGCGGCGCGGCTTAACTCAAGCGTTAGATGCACTAAGCACATAATTGCTCACAGCCA
AACTATCAGGTCAAGTCTGCTTTTATTATTTTTAAGCGTGCATAATAAGCCCTACACAAATTGGGAGATA
TATCATGCATGACCAAAATCCCTTAACGTGAGTTTTCGTTCCACTGAGCGTCAGACCCCGTAGAAAAGAT
CAAAGGATCTTCTTGAGATCCTTTTTTTCTGCGCGTAATCTGCTGCTTGCAAACAAAAAAACCACCGCTA
CCAGCGGTGGTTTGTTTGCCGGATCAAGAGCTACCAACTCTTTTTCCGAAGGTAACTGGCTTCAGCAGAG
CGCAGATACCAAATACTGTCCTTCTAGTGTAGCCGTAGTTAGGCCACCACTTCAAGAACTCTGTAGCACC
GCCTACATACCTCGCTCTGCTAATCCTGTTACCAGTGGCTGCTGCCAGTGGCGATAAGTCGTGTCTTACC
GGGTTGGACTCAAGACGATAGTTACCGGATAAGGCGCAGCGGTCGGGCTGAACGGGGGGTTCGTGCACAC
AGCCCAGCTTGGAGCGAACGACCTACACCGAACTGAGATACCTACAGCGTGAGCTATGAGAAAGCGCCAC
GCTTCCCGAAGGGAGAAAGGCGGACAGGTATCCGGTAAGCGGCAGGGTCGGAACAGGAGAGCGCACGAGG
GAGCTTCCAGGGGGAAACGCCTGGTATCTTTATAGTCCTGTCGGGTTTCGCCACCTCTGACTTGAGCGTC
GATTTTTGTGATGCTCGTCAGGGGGGCGGAGCCTATGGAAAAACGCCAGCAACGCGGCCTTTTTACGGTT
CCTGGCCTTTTGCTGGCCTTTTGCTCACATGTTCTTTCCTGCGTTATCCCCTGATTCTGTGGATAACCGT
ATTACCGCCTTTGAGTGAGCTGATACCGCTCGCCGCAGCCGAACGACCGAGCGCAGCGAGTCAGTGAGCG
AGGAAGCGGAAGAGCGCCTGATGCGGTATTTTCTCCTTACGCATCTGTGCGGTATTTCACACCGCATATG
GTGCACTCTCAGTACAATCTGCTCTGATGCCGCATAGTTAAGCCAGTATACACTCCGCTATCGCTACGTG
ACTGGGTCATGGCTGCGCCCCGACACCCGCCAACACCCGCTGACGCGCCCTGACGGGCTTGTCTGCTCCC
GGCATCCGCTTACAGACAAGCTGTGACCGTCTCCGGGAGCTGCATGTGTCAGAGGTTTTCACCGTCATCA
CCGAAACGCGCGAGGCAGGGTGCCTTGATGTGGGCGCCGGCGGTCGAGTGGCGACGGCGCGGCTTGTCCG
CGCCCTGGTAGATTGCCTGGCCGTAGGCCAGCCATTTTTGAGCGGCCAGCGGCCGCGATAGGCCGACGCG
AAGCGGCGGGGCGTAGGGAGCGCAGCGACCGAAGGGTAGGCGCTTTTTGCAGCTCTTCGGCTGTGCGCTG
GCCAGACAGTTATGCACAGGCCAGGCGGGTTTTAAGAGTTTTAATAAGTTTTAAAGAGTTTTAGGCGGAA
AAATCGCCTTTTTTCTCTTTTATATCAGTCACTTACATGTGTGACCGGTTCCCAATGTACGGCTTTGGGT
TCCCAATGTACGGGTTCCGGTTCCCAATGTACGGCTTTGGGTTCCCAATGTACGTGCTATCCACAGGAAA
GAGACCTTTTCGACCTTTTTCCCCTGCTAGGGCAATTTGCCCTAGCATCTGCTCCGTACATTAGGAACCG
GCGGATGCTTCGCCCTCGATCAGGTTGCGGTAGCGCATGACTAGGATCGGGCCAGCCTGCCCCGCCTCCT
CCTTCAAATCGTACTCCGGCAGGTCATTTGACCCGATCAGCTTGCGCACGGTGAAACAGAACTTCTTGAA
CTCTCCGGCGCTGCCACTGCGTTCGTAGATCGTCTTGAACAACCATCTGGCTTCTGCCTTGCCTGCGGCG
CGGCGTGCCAGGCGGTAGAGAAAACGGCCGATGCCGGGATCGATCAAAAAGTAATCGGGGTGAACCGTCA
GCACGTCCGGGTTCTTGCCTTCTGTGATCTCGCGGTACATCCAATCAGCTAGCTCGATCTCGATGTACTC
CGGCCGCCCGGTTTCGCTCTTTACGATCTTGTAGCGGCTAATCAAGGCTTCACCCTCGGATACCGTCACC
AGGCGGCCGTTCTTGGCCTTCTTCGTACGCTGCATGGCAACGTGCGTGGTGTTTAACCGAATGCAGGTTT
CTACCAGGTCGTCTTTCTGCTTTCCGCCATCGGCTCGCCGGCAGAACTTGAGTACGTCCGCAACGTGTGG
ACGGAACACGCGGCCGGGCTTGTCTCCCTTCCCTTCCCGGTATCGGTTCATGGATTCGGTTAGATGGGAA
ACCGCCATCAGTACCAGGTCGTAATCCCACACACTGGCCATGCCGGCCGGCCCTGCGGAAACCTCTACGT
GCCCGTCTGGAAGCTCGTAGCGGATCACCTCGCCAGCTCGTCGGTCACGCTTCGACAGACGGAAAACGGC
CACGTCCATGATGCTGCGACTATCGCGGGTGCCCACGTCATAGAGCATCGGAACGAAAAAATCTGGTTGC
TCGTCGCCCTTGGGCGGCTTCCTAATCGACGGCGCACCGGCTGCCGGCGGTTGCCGGGATTCTTTGCGGA
TTCGATCAGCGGCCGCTTGCCACGATTCACCGGGGCGTGCTTCTGCCTCGATGCGTTGCCGCTGGGCGGC
CTGCGCGGCCTTCAACTTCTCCACCAGGTCATCACCCAGCGCCGCGCCGATTTGTACCGGGCCGGATGGT
TTGCGACCGCTCACGCCGATTCCTCGGGCTTGGGGGTTCCAGTGCCATTGCAGGGCCGGCAGACAACCCA
GCCGCTTACGCCTGGCCAACCGCCCGTTCCTCCACACATGGGGCATTCCACGGCGTCGGTGCCTGGTTGT
TCTTGATTTTCCATGCCGCCTCCTTTAGCCGCTAAAATTCATCTACTCATTTATTCATTTGCTCATTTAC
TCTGGTAGCTGCGCGATGTATTCAGATAGCAGCTCGGTAATGGTCTTGCCTTGGCGTACCGCGTACATCT
TCAGCTTGGTGTGATCCTCCGCCGGCAACTGAAAGTTGACCCGCTTCATGGCTGGCGTGTCTGCCAGGCT
GGCCAACGTTGCAGCCTTGCTGCTGCGTGCGCTCGGACGGCCGGCACTTAGCGTGTTTGTGCTTTTGCTC
ATTTTCTCTTTACCTCATTAACTCAAATGAGTTTTGATTTAATTTCAGCGGCCAGCGCCTGGACCTCGCG
GGCAGCGTCGCCCTCGGGTTCTGATTCAAGAACGGTTGTGCCGGCGGCGGCAGTGCCTGGGTAGCTCACG
CGCTGCGTGATACGGGACTCAAGAATGGGCAGCTCGTACCCGGCCAGCGCCTCGGCAACCTCACCGCCGA
TGCGCGTGCCTTTGATCGCCCGCGACACGACAAAGGCCGCTTGTAGCCTTCCATCCGTGACCTCAATGCG
CTGCTTAACCAGCTCCACCAGGTCGGCGGTGGCCCATATGTCGTAAGGGCTTGGCTGCACCGGAATCAGC
ACGAAGTCGGCTGCCTTGATCGCGGACACAGCCAAGTCCGCCGCCTGGGGCGCTCCGTCGATCACTACGA
AGTCGCGCCGGCCGATGGCCTTCACGTCGCGGTCAATCGTCGGGCGGTCGATGCCGACAACGGTTAGCGG
TTGATCTTCCCGCACGGCCGCCCAATCGCGGGCACTGCCCTGGGGATCGGAATCGACTAACAGAACATCG
GCCCCGGCGAGTTGCAGGGCGCGGGCTAGATGGGTTGCGATGGTCGTCTTGCCTGACCCGCCTTTCTGGT
TAAGTACAGCGATAACCTTCATGCGTTCCCCTTGCGTATTTGTTTATTTACTCATCGCATCATATACGCA
GCGACCGCATGACGCAAGCTGTTTTACTCAAATACACATCACCTTTTTAGACGGCGGCGCTCGGTTTCTT
CAGCGGCCAAGCTGGCCGGCCAGGCCGCCAGCTTGGCATCAGACAAACCGGCCAGGATTTCATGCAGCCG
CACGGTTGAGACGTGCGCGGGCGGCTCGAACACGTACCCGGCCGCGATCATCTCCGCCTCGATCTCTTCG
GTAATGAAAAACGGTTCGTCCTGGCCGTCCTGGTGCGGTTTCATGCTTGTTCCTCTTGGCGTTCATTCTC
GGCGGCCGCCAGGGCGTCGGCCTCGGTCAATGCGTCCTCACGGAAGGCACCGCGCCGCCTGGCCTCGGTG
GGCGTCACTTCCTCGCTGCGCTCAAGTGCGCGGTACAGGGTCGAGCGATGCACGCCAAGCAGTGCAGCCG
CCTCTTTCACGGTGCGGCCTTCCTGGTCGATCAGCTCGCGGGCGTGCGCGATCTGTGCCGGGGTGAGGGT
AGGGCGGGGGCCAAACTTCACGCCTCGGGCCTTGGCGGCCTCGCGCCCGCTCCGGGTGCGGTCGATGATT
AGGGAACGCTCGAACTCGGCAATGCCGGCGAACACGGTCAACACCATGCGGCCGGCCGGCGTGGTGGTGT
CGGCCCACGGCTCTGCCAGGCTACGCAGGCCCGCGCCGGCCTCCTGGATGCGCTCGGCAATGTCCAGTAG
GTCGCGGGTGCTGCGGGCCAGGCGGTCTAGCCTGGTCACTGTCACAACGTCGCCAGGGCGTAGGTGGTCA
AGCATCCTGGCCAGCTCCGGGCGGTCGCGCCTGGTGCCGGTGATCTTCTCGGAAAACAGCTTGGTGCAGC
CGGCCGCGTGCAGTTCGGCCCGTTGGTTGGTCAAGTCCTGGTCGTCGGTGCTGACGCGGGCATAGCCCAG
CAGGCCAGCGGCGGCGCTCTTGTTCATGGCGTAATGTCTCCGGTTCTAGTCGCAAGTATTCTACTTTATG
CGACTAAAACACGCGACAAGAAAACGCCAGGAAAAGGGCAGGGCGGCAGCCTGTCGCGTAACTTAGGACT
TGTGCGACATGTCGTTTTCAGAAGACGGCTGCACTGAACGTCAGAAGCCGACTGCACTATAGCAGCGGAG
GGGTTGGATCAAAGTACTTTGATCCCGAGGGGAACCCTGTGGTTGGCATGCACATACAAATGGACGAACG
GATAAACCT
Features (pLannotate 1.2.2; 29 found; start..end, strand, type, name):
     54..78      -  misc_feature   RB T-DNA repeat: right border repeat from nopaline C58 T-DNA
    144..298     -  CDS            lacZα (fragment): LacZα fragment of β-galactosidase; lacZ fragment
    323..447     +  protein_bind   attR1: mutant version of attR; recombination site for the Gateway® LR reaction LR Clonase™
    484..514     +  promoter       lac UV5 promoter: E. coli lac promoter with an "up" mutation
    538..567     +  promoter       cat promoter (fragment): promoter of the E. coli cat gene encoding chloramphenicol acetyltransferase
    568..1227    +  CDS            CmR: chloramphenicol acetyltransferase; cat; confers resistance to chloramphenicol
   1406..1564    +  CDS            ccdA (fragment): CCDA_ECO57 - Also known as H, letA. Experimental evidence at protein level: Swiss-Prot protein existence level 1. Antitoxin component of a type II toxin-antitoxin (TA) system which inhibits the post-segregational killing (PSK) of plasmid-free cells, also referred to as a plasmid addiction system. Binds to and blocks the activity of CcdB; will also remove bound CcdB protein from the CcdB-GyrA complex by forming a CcdA-CcdB complex, a process termed rejuvenation. Functions as a transcriptional corepressor for the ccdAB operon, repression also requires CcdB (By similarity). From Escherichia coli
   1569..1871    +  CDS            ccdB: CCDB_ECOLI - Also known as G, letB, letD. Experimental evidence at protein level: Swiss-Prot protein existence level 1. Toxic component of a type II toxin-antitoxin (TA) system, functioning in plasmid maintainence. Responsible for the post- segregational killing (PSK) of plasmid-free cells, also referred to as a plasmid addiction system. Half-life of over 2 hours. Cell killing by CcdB is accompanied by filamentation, defects in chromosome and plasmid segregation, defects in cell division, formation of anucleate cells, decreased DNA synthesis and plasmid loss. Interferes with the activity of DN
   1915..2037    -  protein_bind   attR3: mutant version of attR; recombination site for the Gateway® LR reaction LR Clonase™
   2019..2039    -  protein_bind   attB2: mutant version of attB; core recombination site for the Gateway® BP reaction BP Clonase™
   2051..3479    +  CDS            tdTomato (fragment): tandem dimeric (pseudo-monomeric) derivative of DsRed (Shaner et al., 2004) mammalian codon-optimized
   3530..3782    +  terminator     NOS terminator: nopaline synthase terminator and poly(A) signal
   3838..3860    -  protein_bind   lac operator (fragment): The lac repressor binds to the lac operator to inhibit transcription in E. coli. This inhibition can be relieved by adding lactose or isopropyl-β-D-thiogalactopyranoside (IPTG). lac repressor encoded by lacI
   3864..3894    -  promoter       lac promoter: promoter for the E. coli lac operon
   3909..3930    -  protein_bind   CAP binding site: CAP binding activates transcription in the presence of cAMP. E. coli catabolite activator protein
   4015..4187    -  polyA_signal   CaMV poly(A) signal: cauliflower mosaic virus polyadenylation signal
   4244..4773    -  CDS            GmR (fragment): gentamycin acetyltransferase; aacC1; confers resistance to gentamycin
   4840..5516    -  promoter       CaMV 35S promoter (enhanced): cauliflower mosaic virus 35S promoter with a duplicated enhancer region
   5711..5735    -  misc_feature   LB T-DNA repeat: left border repeat from nopaline C58 T-DNA
   5994..6017    +  promoter       Pc promoter (fragment): intI1 (promoter lies within the coding sequence); class 1 integron promoter
   6193..6249    +  CDS            GmR (fragment): gentamycin acetyltransferase; aacC1; confers resistance to gentamycin
   6260..7047    +  CDS            SmR (fragment): aminoglycoside adenylyltransferase (Murphy, 1985); aadA; confers resistance to spectinomycin and streptomycin
   7293..7881    +  rep_origin     ori: high-copy-number ColE1/pMB1/pBR322/pUC origin of replication
   8067..8207    -  misc_feature   bom: basis of mobility region from pBR322
   8309..8348    -  CDS            rop (fragment): Rop protein, which maintains plasmids at low copy number; rop
   8551..8745    -  rep_origin     pVS1 oriV: origin of replication for the Pseudomonas plasmid pVS1 (Heeb et al., 2000)
   8811..9884    -  CDS            pVS1 RepA: replication protein from the Pseudomonas plasmid pVS1 (Heeb et al., 2000)
  10313..10942   -  CDS            pVS1 StaA: stability protein from the Pseudomonas plasmid pVS1 (Heeb et al., 2000)
  11502..11903   -  CDS            Y4CG_SINFN (fragment): Protein inferred from homology: Swiss-Prot protein existence level 3. From Sinorhizobium fredii (strain NBRC 101917 / NGR234).
