[The description below was written by a language model from this plasmid's Addgene catalogue record and pLannotate feature annotations shown in this document.]
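Description:
pMpGWB216 is an empty Gateway destination binary vector built on the pMpGWB200 backbone for Agrobacterium-mediated transformation of the liverwort Marchantia polymorpha and other plants. The backbone outside the T-DNA carries a high-copy ColE1/pUC-type origin with a bom site for propagation in E. coli, the pVS1 oriV with RepA and StaA for replication and stable maintenance in Agrobacterium, and an aadA gene conferring spectinomycin resistance. Because the unrecombined Gateway cassette contains the ccdB toxin gene, the empty vector is maintained in a ccdB-tolerant strain (DB3.1) under combined chloramphenicol and spectinomycin selection.

Between the nopaline-type right and left T-DNA borders sit two units. The first is the Gateway cassette, bounded by attR sites and containing the chloramphenicol resistance gene and ccdB. It is followed directly by a tdTomato coding sequence, recorded as carrying a nuclear localization signal, and a NOS terminator. An LR reaction replaces the cassette with the entry-clone insert, and loss of ccdB provides counter-selection for recombinants. The insert is then placed upstream of tdTomato-NLS, which the catalogue lists as a C-terminal tag on the insert. No plant promoter is annotated upstream of attR1, so expression of the reporter appears to depend on regulatory sequence supplied by the insert, consistent with promoter-reporter or genomic-fragment fusion use, although the record does not state this explicitly. The second unit is the plant selection marker, a gentamicin acetyltransferase gene driven by an enhanced CaMV 35S promoter and ended by the CaMV poly(A) signal. The vector belongs to a series offering four different plant selection markers, of which this one uses gentamicin.
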