Addgene plasmid #68607: pMpGWB216
Purpose: (Empty Backbone) Gateway binary vector designed for transgenic research with Marchantia polymorpha as well as other plants
Depositing lab: Takayuki Kohchi. Depositing organization: Kyoto University, Graduate School of Biostudies. Publication: Development of Gateway Binary Vector Series with Four Different Selection Markers for the Liverwort Marchantia polymorpha. Ishizaki K, Nishihama R, Ueda M, Inoue K, Ishida S, Nishimura Y, Shikanai T, Kohchi T. PLoS One. 2015 Sep 25;10(9):e0138876. doi: 10.1371/journal.pone.0138876. eCollection 2015. PONE-D-15-25288 PubMed 26406247.
Backbone
  Vector backbone: pMpGWB200
  Backbone manufacturer: Kohchi Lab., Kyoto University
  Backbone size (bp): 9021
  Modifications to backbone: Nuclear localization signal-tagged tdTomato (tdTomato-NLS) coding sequence is cloned downstream of the Gateway cassette.
  Vector type: Plant Expression
  Selectable markers: Gentamicin
  Tag / fusion protein: Nuclear localization signal-tagged tdTomato (tdTomato-NLS) (C terminal on insert)
Growth in bacteria
  Bacterial resistance: Chloramphenicol and Spectinomycin, 25 & 50 μg/mL
  Growth temperature: 37°C
  Growth strain: DB3.1
  Copy number: High Copy
Gene/Insert
  Cloning method: Gateway Cloning
Resource information
  A portion of this plasmid was derived from a plasmid made by: The Gateway cassette was provided by Tsuyoshi Nakagawa at Shimane University, Japan.
Terms and licenses: Academic/Nonprofit Terms; Industry Terms: Not Available to Industry
How to cite: pMpGWB216 was a gift from Takayuki Kohchi (Addgene plasmid # 68607 ; http://n2t.net/addgene:68607 ; RRID:Addgene_68607)
