>Addgene plasmid #68607 | pMpGWB216 | addgene partial sequence | sequence record 128252 | CAT-R 5'-GCAACTGACTGAAATGCCTC-3'
AGTGATTTTTTTCTCCATTTTAGCTTCCTTAGCTCCTGAAAATCTCGACGGATCCTAACTCAAAATCCAC
ACATTATACGAGCCGGAAGCATAAAGTGTAAAGCCTGGGGTGCCTAATGCGGCCCCTCGAGGGGCCGCCA
TAGTGACTGGATATGTTGTGTTTTACAGTATTATGTAGTCTGTTTTTTATGCAAAATCTAATTTAATATA
TTGATATTTATATCATTTTACGTTTCTCGTTCAGCTTTTTTGTACAAACTTGTTGATAACTCTAGACCCA
AGCTTGGCACTGGCCGTCGTTTTACAACGTCGTGACTGGGAAAACCCTGGCGTTACCCAACTTAATCGCC
TTGCAGCACATCCCCCTTTCGCCAGCTGGCGTAATAGCGAAGAGGCCCGCACCGATCGCCCTTCCCAACA
GTTGCGCAGCCTGAATGGCGAATGCTAGAACAGCTTGAGCTTGGATCA
