>Addgene plasmid #68607 | pMpGWB216 | addgene partial sequence | sequence record 129815 | tdTomato-Rev 5'-tctttgatgacggccatgt-3'
GCCTTCGGGCATGGCGGACTTGAAGAAGTCGTGCTGCTTCATGTGGTCGGGGTAGCGGGCGAAGCACATC
AGGCCGTAGCCGAAGGTGGTCACGAGGGTGGGCCAGGGCACGGGCAGCTTGCCGGTGGTGCAGATGAACT
TCAGGGTCAGCTTGCCGTAGGTGGCATCGCCCTCGCCCTCGCCGGACACGCTGAACTTGTGGCCGTTTAC
GTCGCCGTCCAGCTCGACCAGGATGGGCACCACCCCGGTGAACAGCTCCTCGCCCTTGCTCACCATGCTC
CCACCGGAGCCTCCAGCGCTGTTATCAACCACTTTGTACAAGAAAGCTGAACGAGAAACGTAAAATGATA
TAAATATCAATATATTAAATTAGATTTTGCATAAAAAACAGACTACATAATACTGTAAAACACAACATAT
CCAGTCACTATGGTCGACCTGCAGACTGGCTGTGTATAAGGGAGCCTGACATTTATATTCCCCAGAACAT
CAGGTTAATGGCGTTTTTGATGTCATTTTCGCGGTGGCTGAGATCAGCCACTTCTTCCCCGATAACGGAG
ACCGGCACACTGGCCATATCGGTGGTCATCATGCGCCAGCTTTCATCCCCGATATGCACCACCGGGTAAA
GTTCACGGGAGACTTTATCTGACAGCAGACGTGCACTGGCCAGGGGGATCACCATCCGTCGCCCGGGCGT
GTCAA
