>Addgene plasmid #68607 | pMpGWB216 | addgene partial sequence | sequence record 130096 | tdTomato-Rev 5'-tctttgatgacggccatgt-3'
GCTGCCGGTGCCATGCCCCAGGAACAGGTGGTGGCGGCCCTCGGAGCGCTCGTACTGTTCCACGATGGTG
TAGTCCTCGTTGTGGGAGGTGATGTCCAGCTTGGTGTCCACGTAGTAGTAGCCGGGCAGTTGCACGGGCT
TCTTGGCCATGTAGATGGTCTTGAACTCCACCAGGTAGTGGCCGCCGTCCTTCAGCTTCAGGGCCTGGTG
GATCTCGCCCTTCAGCACGCCGTCGCGGGGGTACAGGCGCTCGGTGGAGGCCTCCCAGCCCATGGTCTTC
TTCTGCATTACGGGGCCGTCGGGGGGGAAGTTGGTGCCGCGCATCTTCACCTTGTAGATCAGCGTGCCGT
CCTGCAGGGAGGAGTCCTGGGTCACGGTCACCAGACCGCCGTCCTCGAAGTTCATCACGCGCTCCCACTT
GAAGCCCTCGGGGAAGGACAGCTTCTTGTAATCGGGGATGTCGGCGGGGTGCTTCACGTACGCCTTGGAG
CCGTACATGAACTGGGGGGACAGGATGTCCCAGGCGAAGGGCAGGGGGCCGCCCTTGGTCACCTTCAGCT
TGGCGGTCTGGGTGCCCTCGTAGGGGCGGCCCTCGCCCTCGCCCTCGATCTCGAACTCG
